Addgene plasmid #24961: pCS2 Antivin
Depositing lab: Edward De Robertis. Depositing organization: University of California, Los Angeles (UCLA). Publication: Exploration of the extracellular space by a large-scale secretion screen in the early Xenopus embryo. Pera EM, Hou S, Strate I, Wessely O, De Robertis EM. Int J Dev Biol. 2005 . 49(7):781-96. 10.1387/ijdb.052003ep PubMed 16172975.
Backbone
  Vector backbone: pCS2
  Backbone size w/o insert (bp): 4100
  Vector type: Mammalian Expression
Growth in bacteria
  Bacterial resistance: Ampicillin, 100 μg/mL
  Growth temperature: 37°C
  Growth strain: DH5alpha
  Copy number: High Copy
Gene/Insert
  Gene/Insert name: Antivin
  Species: X. laevis (frog)
  Entrez Gene: lefty-a (a.k.a. atv, XATV, leftb, lft-a, Xlefty, leftyb, antivin, lefty-1)
  Cloning method: Restriction Enzyme
  Sequencing primers: 5′ SP6; 3′ T3
Terms and licenses: Academic/Nonprofit Terms; Industry Terms: Not Available to Industry
Depositor comments: For antisense cut with HindIII, transcribe with T7 For sense cut with NotI, transcribe with SP6
How to cite: pCS2 Antivin was a gift from Edward De Robertis (Addgene plasmid # 24961 ; http://n2t.net/addgene:24961 ; RRID:Addgene_24961)
