[The description below was written by a language model from this plasmid's Addgene catalogue record.]
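Description:
pCS2 Antivin is a Xenopus laevis Antivin cDNA (the lefty-a gene, also known as Xlefty or XATV) cloned by restriction enzyme methods into the pCS2 backbone, a roughly 4.1 kb vector catalogued as a mammalian expression plasmid. It is maintained in E. coli as a high-copy plasmid under ampicillin selection. No feature table accompanies the entry, and the record does not give the insert size, the cloning sites used, or the eukaryotic promoter. pCS2-family vectors generally carry a CMV-derived promoter and an SV40 polyadenylation signal alongside phage RNA polymerase promoters, but those elements are not itemised here.

What the record does document is the arrangement for in vitro transcription. An SP6 promoter lies upstream of the insert, so that linearising with NotI and transcribing with SP6 yields sense RNA. A T7 promoter reads from the opposite side, so that cutting with HindIII and transcribing with T7 gives antisense RNA. SP6 and T3 primer sites flank the insert and are listed for sequencing. Sense transcripts of this kind are typically used as synthetic mRNA for microinjection into frog embryos to test gain-of-function effects, while antisense transcripts serve as probes for in situ hybridisation.

Antivin/Lefty is a secreted, divergent TGF-beta family member generally known as an antagonist of Nodal/Activin signalling. This fits the plasmid's origin in a large-scale screen for secreted proteins acting in the extracellular space of the early Xenopus embryo. No epitope tags, fusions or mutations are recorded.
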