>Addgene plasmid #24961 | pCS2 Antivin | addgene partial sequence | sequence record 30924 | 24961 with SP6
CCCCGGGCTGCAGGAAGAAGTGATAGGCACTTGCACCCTGTGTCACATCAGAATGGGTGTCACTACCAAA
TCTTTGAGACTCTGCTTGATCTTCAGCACCCTGTGCCTGGCTGGCATCAGTGCCTTCAACCCAGATGACA
TCAGAGATGCTCTGCTAAAAAAACTCAACCTCCAAGAGGTCCCCAAACTGGAGAAAAGAGACGTGGAGAA
CCTGGTGATCCCCGGGCACATCCAAGCCAAGTACATGTCTATGCTGCACAATCACAGAGAGAGGAAGAAG
AGATCACTGCCCAGCTTGGCTGGCATCCTCAGGGGCATCTCGGGCAATGCAGATATTTCCGGGGAGATTC
TGTACTCAGACTCCAGCAAGCAGTCCCTGGTTTTTGGAATGGAGTCCCGTATCCCAGAGAACAGTGAGGT
TACCATGGCTGAACTCAAGCTCTTCAAGAAACCCCCTAAAATCATGAACGTTCCAGAAAGGAGATTCCAC
CGACCTGTCAACAATGCCAGAGTTAGTGTGTATTATGTGGAGATATTGAAAGATGGCACCAACAGAACCT
CCCTGGTGGACTCTAGGCTTGTGCCAATCATGGAGTCGGGCTGGAGGAGCTTTGACGTGACCCAGGCTGT
GCATTACTGGATGAGAAGTGGTGGACAGTCATCAATGCACTTAGAGATCCACGTGGATGGGGAGCGACAT
GGAAAGTCATGCATCTGAGATGGCAAAGATGGTTCGTTTC
